>Addgene plasmid #71006 | pFOSGE_COF3H10 | depositor partial sequence | sequence record 126948 | insert
ATGTCTTGTACGCCGTCTCCTCTTTGCGGTTCATTCGCTCTAGCAATGCTCCAGCAACAACAGCAACAAC
TGGAAATAAGAGAAGCACAGCAAAGGCAACAACAGAAATCGCGTTTACAACTAAATAATTATTATAAAGA
TATACCCCGAAATCAACATCATATGCAAAACTGTCAGGATTTTCTACAAGTTCAGCAAACCGTAGAAATA
AACAAGTTGCATTTTGTACAAAAAACACAGCAACAAGAATGTTATATGCAACAAATTCACCATCATCAAC
AACAGCAACAAAAGCAAATCGTTGATTATCAGCGTGTCAATGAAAGGGCGCACATGCAACCCACACAAAT
ATTGCAAAGTCAGCAGAAAATATCAGAATTACAACAAATACAACGTTCAGCAAGAAAACCAGAACTGTTG
CAAATACCAGAAATACTACAAAAACAGCAATTTCAAACAGCTCAACAAAAGCAAACGAAAAAGCAAGGTG
CAAATACAGCAACGATAACATCGTTTAACAGCAATAGCAATAGCAACAATAGTAGCAGCAGTTGCAAGAA
CTACAATACCACTAGTAACAGCAACAAAAATAATATCGACAATAATAGCAGCAATAGCAGCGGCCAAATA
ATGTTAGCCTCTGCCAGCGCCTCTGTCTCCGCTCGGAAACGCAGTCGCAGCACGAGTAACGGCAGCAAAA
GCAACAACAAAACTGCCAGTGGCCGCATATTTACAAAAAGCATGTCCCCCGGCGCCCATTTGCAGATGTC
CCCGCAGAACACTTCGTCCCTAAGTCAACACCATCCACATCAACAGCAACAGTTACAACCCCCACAGCAG
CAACAACAGCATTTCCCTAACCATCACAGCGCCCAGCAACAGTCGCAGCAGCAGCAGCAACAGGAGCAAC
AGAATCCCCAGCAGCAGGCGCAACAGCAGCAGCAGATACTCCCACATCAACATTTGCAGCACCTGCACAA
GCATCCGCATCAGCTGCAACTGCATCAGCAGCAGCAACAACAACTCCACCAGCAACAGCAGCAACACTTC
CACCAGCAGTCGCTGCAAGGGCTGCATCAGGGTAGCAGCAATCCGGATTCGAATATGAGCACTGGCTCCT
CGCATAGCGAGAAGGATGTCAATGATATGCTGAGTGGCGGTGCAGCAACGCCAGGAGCTGCAGCAGCAGC
GATTCAACAGCAACATCCCGCCTTTGCGCCCACACTGGGAATGCAGCAACCACCGCCGCCCCCACCTCAA
CACTCCAATAATGGAGGCGAGATGGGCTACTTGTCGGCAGGCACGACCACGACGACGTCGGTGTTAACGG
TAGGCAAGCCTCGGACGCCAGCGGAGCGGAAACGGAAGCGAAAAATGCCTCCATGTGCCACTAGTGCGGA
TGAGGCGGGGAGTGGCGGTGGCTCTGGCGGACCAGGAGCAACCGTTGTTAACAACAGCAGCCTGAAGGGC
AAATCATTGGCCTTTCGTGATATGCCCAAGGTAAACATGAGCCTGAATCTGGGCGATCGTCTGGGAGGAT
CTGCAGGAAGCGGAGTAGGAGCCGGTGGCGCCGGAAGCGGGGGAGGTGGCGCTGGTTCCGGTTCTGGAAG
CGGTGGCGGCAAAAGCGCCCGCCTGATGCTGCCAGTCAGCGACAACAAGAAGATCAACGACTATTTCAAT
AAGCAGCAAACGGGCGTGGGCGTCGGTGTGCCAGGTGGTGCGGGAGGCAATACCGCTGGCCTTCGAGGAT
CACATACGGGAGGTGGCAGCAAGTCACCCTCATCCGCCCAGCAGCAGCAACAGCAGCAGCAAACGGCGGC
ACAGCAGCAGGGAAGCGGTGTTGCGACGGGAGGCAGTGCAGGCGGTTCCGCTGGCAACCAGGTGCAAGTG
CAAACGAGCAGCGCTTACGCCCTTTACCCACCAGCTAGTCCCCAAACCCAGACGTCACAGCAACAGCAGC
AGCAGCAACCGGGATCAGACTTTCACTATGTCAACTCCAGCAAGGCGCAGCAACAACAGCAGCGTCAACA
GCAACAGACTTCCAATCAAATGGTTCCTCCACACGTGGTCGTTGGCCTTGGTGGTCATCCACTGAGCCTC
GCGTCCATTCAGCAGCAGACGCCCTTATCCCAGCAGCAACAGCAGCAACAACAGCAGCAGCAACAGCAGC
AACTGGGACCACCGACCACATCGACGGCCTCCGTCGTGCCAACGCATCCGCATCAACTCGGATCCCTGGG
AGTTGTTGGGATGGTCGGTGTGGGTGTTGGCGTGGGCGTTGGAGTAAATGTGGGTGTGGGACCACCACTG
CCACCACCACCGCCGATGGCCATGCCAGCGGCCATTATCACTTATAGTACGGCCACTCAAACGGAGGTGT
CGCTGCATGAATTGCAGGAGCGCGAAGCGGAGCACGAATCGGGCAAGGTGAAGCTAGACGAGATGACACG
GCTGTCCGATGAACAAAAGTCCCAAATTGTTGGCAACCAGAAGACGATTGACCAGCACAAGTGCCACATA
GCCAAGTGTATTGATGTGGTCAAGAAGCTGTTGAAGGAGAAGAGCAGCATCGAGAAGAAGGAGGCGCGAC
AGAAGTGCATGCAGAATCGCCTCAGGCTCGGACAGTTTGTTACCCAACGAGTGGGCGCCACATTCCAGGA
GAACTGGACGGACGGCTATGCGTTCCAGGAGCTGAGTCGGCGGCAAGAAGAAATAACCGCTGAGCGTGAA
GAGATAGATCGGCAGAAAAAGCAGCTGATGAAAAAGCGTCCGGCGGAGTCCGGACGCAAGCGCAACAACA
ACAGTAACCAGAACAACCAGCAGCAGCAGCAACAGCAACACCAGCAACAGCAGCAGCAACAAAATTCCAA
CTCGAACGATTCCACGCAGCTGACGAGCGGAGTTGTTACCGGTCCAGGCAGTGATCGTGTGAGCGTAAGC
GTCGACAGCGGATTGGGTGGCAATAATGCGGGCGCGATCGGTGGCGGAACCGTTGGTGGTGGCGTTGGAG
GTGGTGGTGTTGGAGGCGGTGGTGTCGGAGGCGGCGGTGGACGTGGACTTTCTCGCAGCAATTCGACGCA
GGCCAATCAGGCTCAATTGCTGCACAACGGCGGTGGTGGTTCGGGCGGCAATGTCGGCAACTCGGGCGGC
GTTGGCGACCGCTTGTCAGATCGAGGAGGAGGAGGTGGCGGCATCGGCGGAAACGATAGCGGCAGCTGCT
CGGACTCGGGCACTTTCCTGAAGCCAGACCCCGTATCGGGTGCCTACACAGCGCAGGAGTATTACGAGTA
CGATGAGATCCTCAAGTTGCGACAAAATGCCCTCAAAAAGGAGGACGCCGACCTGCAGCTGGAGATGGAG
AAGCTGGAGCGGGAGCGCAATCTGCACATCCGAGAGCTCAAGCGGATTCTTAACGAGGATCAGTCCCGCT
TTAACAATCATCCCGTGCTGAACGATCGCTATCTTCTGTTGATGCTCCTGGGCAAGGGCGGCTTCTCAGA
GGTCCACAAGGCCTTCGACCTGAAGGAGCAACGCTATGTCGCATGTAAGGTGCACCAATTAAACAAGGAT
TGGAAGGAGGATAAGAAAGCTAATTATATCAAACACGCTTTGCGGGAATACAACATTCACAAGGCACTGG
ATCATCCGCGGGTCGTCAAGCTATACGATGTCTTCGAGATCGATGCGAATTCCTTTTGCACAGTGCTCGA
ATACTGTGATGGCCACGATCTGGACTTCTATTTGAAGCAACATAAGACTATACCCGAGCGTGAAGCGCGC
TCGATAATAATGCAGGTTGTATCTGCACTCAAGTATCTAAATGAGATTAAGCCTCCAGTTATCCACTACG
ATCTGAAGCCCGGCAACATTCTGCTTACCGAGGGCAACGTCTGCGGCGAGATTAAGATCACCGACTTCGG
TCTGTCAAAGGTGATGGACGACGAGAATTACAATCCCGATCACGGCATGGATCTGACCTCTCAGGGGGCG
GGAACCTACTGGTATCTGCCACCCGAGTGCTTTGTCGTGGGCAAAAATCCGCCGAAAAACTCCTCCAAAG
TGGACGTATGGAGAGTGGGTGTTATCTTCTACCAGTGTCTGTACGGCAAAAAGCCCTTCGGTCACAATCA
GTCGCAGGCCACGATTCTCGAGGAGAATACGATCCTGAAGGCCACCGAAGTGCATTTCTCCAACAAGCCA
ACCGTTTCTAACGAGGCCAAGAGTTTCATTCGGGGATGCTTGGCCTATCGCAAGGAGGATCGCATGGATG
TGTTCGCACTGGCCAGGCACGAGTACATTCAGCCACCGATACCGAAACATGGGCGCGGTTCGCTCAATCA
GCAACAGCAGGCGCAACAACAGCAGCAGCAACAACAGCAACAGCAGCAGCAACAGTCGTCGACGTCACAG
GCCAATTCTACAGGCCAGACATCTTTCTCTGCCCACATGTTTGGCAATATGAATCAGTCGAGTTCGTCC
