>Addgene plasmid #71006 | pFOSGE_COF3H10 | addgene partial sequence | sequence record 131439 | M13-F20 5'-TGTAAAACGACGGCCAGT-3'
TTTTGACTGATGTGACCTGTTCGTTGCAACAAATTGATGAGCAATGCTTTTTTATAATGCCAACTTTGTA
CAAAAAAGCAGGCTTCATGTCTTGTACGCCGTCTCCTCTTTGCGGTTCATTCGCTCTAGCAATGCTCCAG
CAACAACAGCAACAACTGGAAATAAGAGAAGCACAGCAAAGGCAACAACAGAAATCGCGTTTACAACTAA
ATAATTATTATAAAGATATACCCCGAAATCAACATCATATGCAAAACTGTCAGGATTTTCTACAAGTTCA
GCAAACCGTAGAAATAAACAAGTTGCATTTTGTACAAAAAACACAGCAACAAGAATGTTATATGCAACAA
ATTCACCATCATCAACAACAGCAACAAAAGCAAATCGTTGATTATCAGCGTGTCAATGAAAGGGCGCACA
TGCAACCCACACAAATATTGCAAAGTCAGCAGAAAATATCAGAATTACAACAAATACAACGTTCAGCAAG
AAAACCAGAACTGTTGCAAATACCAGAAATACTACAAAAACAGCAATTTCAAACAGCTCAACAAAAGCAA
ACGAAAAAGCAAGGTGCAAATACAGCAACGATAACATCGTTTAACAGCAATAGCAATAGCAACAATAGTA
GCAGCAGTTGCAAGAACTACAATACCACTA
