>Addgene plasmid #71006 | pFOSGE_COF3H10 | addgene partial sequence | sequence record 131440 | M13-Rev 5'-CAGGAAACAGCTATGACC-3'
ATTTTATTTTGACTGATAGTGACCTGTTCGTTGCAACAAATTGATAAGCAATGCTTTCTTATAATGCCAA
CTTTGTACAAGAAAGCTGGGTCGGACGAACTCGACTGATTCATATTGCCAAACATGTGGGCAGAGAAAGA
TGTCTGGCCTGTAGAATTGGCCTGTGACGTCGACGACTGTTGCTGCTGCTGTTGCTGTTGTTGCTGCTGC
TGTTGTTGCGCCTGCTGTTGCTGATTGAGCGAACCGCGCCCATGTTTCGGTATCGGTGGCTGAATGTACT
CGTGCCTGGCCAGTGCGAACACATCCATGCGATCCTCCTTGCGATAGGCCAAGCATCCCCGAATGAAACT
CTTGGCCTCGTTAGAAACGGTTGGCTTGTTGGAGAAATGCACTTCGGTGGCCTTCAGGATCGTATTCTCC
TCGAGAATCGTGGCCTGCGACTGATTGTGACCGAAGGGCTTTTTGCCGTACAGACACTGGTAGAAGATAA
CACCCACTCTCCATACGTCCACTTTGGAGGAGTTTTTCGGCGGATTTTTGCCCACGACAAAGCACTCGGG
TGGCAGATACCAGTAGGTTCCCGCCCCCTGAGAGGTCAGATCCATGCCGTGATCGGGATTGTAATTCTCG
TCGTCCATCACCTTTGACAGACCGAAGTCGGTGATCTTAATCTCGCCGCAGACGTTGCCCTCGGTAAGC
