[The description below was written by a language model from this plasmid's Addgene catalogue record.]
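Description:
pFOSGE_COF3H10 is a Gateway entry clone built on the Invitrogen pDONR221 donor backbone (listed as 4762 bp without insert) and carrying the Drosophila melanogaster gene tlk (tousled-like kinase; also annotated as CG32781, with a specific FlyBase transcript isoform named in the record) as an insert of about 4.5 kb. It is a high-copy bacterial plasmid maintained in standard E. coli cloning strains under kanamycin selection. The insert was introduced by Gateway cloning, which for a pDONR vector generally means a BP recombination that replaces the donor's counter-selectable cassette with the gene of interest and leaves it flanked by attL sites. M13 forward and reverse primer sites on either side of the recombination region are listed for sequence verification.

As an entry vector, the plasmid has no stated promoter, tag or reporter for expressing tlk in fly or other eukaryotic cells. It instead serves as a shuttle intermediate. An LR recombination reaction can transfer the tlk sequence, in defined orientation, into any compatible destination vector that supplies the promoter, fusion partners and selection markers needed for a given experiment. The associated publication concerns the context-dependent regulatory functions of transcriptional regulators, which suggests the clone belongs to a larger collection of Drosophila factor clones made for that kind of functional testing, although the record itself states the purpose only as a Gateway entry clone. No feature table is provided, so details such as whether the insert retains a stop codon, and the exact boundaries of the att sites, are not documented here.
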