Addgene plasmid #71006: pFOSGE_COF3H10
Purpose: Gateway entry clone
Depositing lab: Alexander Stark. Depositing organization: Research Institute of Molecular Pathology (IMP). Publication: Transcriptional regulators form diverse groups with context-dependent regulatory functions. Stampfel G, Kazmar T, Frank O, Wienerroither S, Reiter F, Stark A. Nature. 2015 Nov 9. doi: 10.1038/nature15545. PubMed 26550828.
Backbone
  Vector backbone: pDONR221
  Backbone manufacturer: Invitrogen
  Backbone size w/o insert (bp): 4762
  Vector type: Gateway entry vector
Growth in bacteria
  Bacterial resistance: Kanamycin, 50 μg/mL
  Growth temperature: 37°C
  Growth strain: DH5alpha
  Copy number: High Copy
Gene/Insert
  Gene/Insert name: tlk (alt names: FBgn0086899; CG32781, FBtr0299581)
  Species: D. melanogaster (fly)
  Insert size (bp): 4479
  Cloning method: Gateway Cloning
  Sequencing primers: 5′ M13-F20; 3′ M13R
Terms and licenses: Academic/Nonprofit Terms; Industry Terms: Not Available to Industry
How to cite: pFOSGE_COF3H10 was a gift from Alexander Stark (Addgene plasmid # 71006 ; http://n2t.net/addgene:71006 ; RRID:Addgene_71006)
